>Addgene plasmid #82888 | pDONR223_MAX_WT | addgene full sequence | sequence record 162426 | Addgene NGS Result
GGCAGTTCCCTACTCTCGCGTTAACGCTAGCATGGATGTTTTCCCAGTCACGACGTTGTAAAACGACGGC
CAGTCTTAAGCTCGGGCCCCAAATAATGATTTTATTTTGACTGATAGTGACCTGTTCGTTGCAACAAATT
GATGAGCAATGCTTTTTTATAATGCCAACTTTGTACAAAAAAGTTGGCACCATGAGCGATAACGATGACA
TCGAGGTGGAGAGCGACGAAGAGCAACCGAGGTTTCAATCTGCGGCTGACAAACGGGCTCATCATAATGC
ACTGGAACGAAAACGTAGGGACCACATCAAAGACAGCTTTCACAGTTTGCGGGACTCAGTCCCATCACTC
CAAGGAGAGAAGGCATCCCGGGCCCAAATCCTAGACAAAGCCACAGAATATATCCAGTATATGCGAAGGA
AAAACCACACACACCAGCAAGATATTGACGACCTCAAGCGGCAGAATGCTCTTCTGGAGCAGCAAGTCCG
TGCACTGGAGAAGGCGAGGTCAAGTGCCCAACTGCAGACCAACTACCCCTCCTCAGACAACAGCCTCTAC
ACCAACGCCAAGGGCAGCACCATCTCTGCCTTCGATGGGGGCTCGGACTCCAGCTCGGAGTCTGAGCCTG
AAGAGCCCCAAAGCAGGAAGAAGCTCCGGATGGAGGCCAGCTGATTGCCAACTTTCTTGTACAAAGTTGG
CATTATAAGAAAGCATTGCTTATCAATTTGTTGCAACGAACAGGTCACTATCAGTCAAAATAAAATCATT
ATTTGCCATCCAGCTGATATCCCCTATAGTGAGTCGTATTACATGGTCATAGCTGTTTCCTGGCAGCTCT
GGCCCGTGTCTCAAAATCTCTGATGTTACATTGCACAAGATAAAAATATATCATCATGCCTCCTCTAGAC
CAGCCAGGACAGAAATGCCTCGACTTCGCTGCTACCCAAGGTTGCCGGGTGACGCACACCGTGGAAACGG
ATGAAGGCACGAACCCAGTGGACATAAGCCTGTTCGGTTCGTAAGCTGTAATGCAAGTAGCGTATGCGCT
CACGCAACTGGTCCAGAACCTTGACCGAACGCAGCGGTGGTAACGGCGCAGTGGCGGTTTTCATGGCTTG
TTATGACTGTTTTTTTGGGGTACAGTCTATGCCTCGGGCATCCAAGCAGCAAGCGCGTTACGCCGTGGGT
CGATGTTTGATGTTATGGAGCAGCAACGATGTTACGCAGCAGGGCAGTCGCCCTAAAACAAAGTTAAACA
TTATGAGGGAAGCGGTGATCGCCGAAGTATCGACTCAACTATCAGAGGTAGTTGGCGTCATCGAGCGCCA
TCTCGAACCGACGTTGCTGGCCGTACATTTGTACGGCTCCGCAGTGGATGGCGGCCTGAAGCCACACAGT
GATATTGATTTGCTGGTTACGGTGACCGTAAGGCTTGATGAAACAACGCGGCGAGCTTTGATCAACGACC
TTTTGGAAACTTCGGCTTCCCCTGGAGAGAGCGAGATTCTCCGCGCTGTAGAAGTCACCATTGTTGTGCA
CGACGACATCATTCCGTGGCGTTATCCAGCTAAGCGCGAACTGCAATTTGGAGAATGGCAGCGCAATGAC
ATTCTTGCAGGTATCTTCGAGCCAGCCACGATCGACATTGATCTGGCTATCTTGCTGACAAAAGCAAGAG
AACATAGCGTTGCCTTGGTAGGTCCAGCGGCGGAGGAACTCTTTGATCCGGTTCCTGAACAGGATCTATT
TGAGGCGCTAAATGAAACCTTAACGCTATGGAACTCGCCGCCCGACTGGGCTGGCGATGAGCGAAATGTA
GTGCTTACGTTGTCCCGCATTTGGTACAGCGCAGTAACCGGCAAAATCGCGCCGAAGGATGTCGCTGCCG
ACTGGGCAATGGAGCGCCTGCCGGCCCAGTATCAGCCCGTCATACTTGAAGCTAGACAGGCTTATCTTGG
ACAAGAAGAAGATCGCTTGGCCTCGCGCGCAGATCAGTTGGAAGAATTTGTCCACTACGTGAAAGGCGAG
ATCACCAAGGTAGTCGGCAAATAACCCTCGAGCCACCCATGACCAAAATCCCTTAACGTGAGTTACGCGT
CGTTCCACTGAGCGTCAGACCCCGTAGAAAAGATCAAAGGATCTTCTTGAGATCCTTTTTTTCTGCGCGT
AATCTGCTGCTTGCAAACAAAAAAACCACCGCTACCAGCGGTGGTTTGTTTGCCGGATCAAGAGCTACCA
ACTCTTTTTCCGAAGGTAACTGGCTTCAGCAGAGCGCAGATACCAAATACTGTTCTTCTAGTGTAGCCGT
AGTTAGGCCACCACTTCAAGAACTCTGTAGCACCGCCTACATACCTCGCTCTGCTAATCCTGTTACCAGT
GGCTGCTGCCAGTGGCGATAAGTCGTGTCTTACCGGGTTGGACTCAAGACGATAGTTACCGGATAAGGCG
CAGCGGTCGGGCTGAACGGGGGGTTCGTGCACACAGCCCAGCTTGGAGCGAACGACCTACACCGAACTGA
GATACCTACAGCGTGAGCTATGAGAAAGCGCCACGCTTCCCGAAGGGAGAAAGGCGGACAGGTATCCGGT
AAGCGGCAGGGTCGGAACAGGAGAGCGCACGAGGGAGCTTCCAGGGGGAAACGCCTGGTATCTTTATAGT
CCTGTCGGGTTTCGCCACCTCTGACTTGAGCGTCGATTTTTGTGATGCTCGTCAGGGGGGCGGAGCCTAT
GGAAAAACGCCAGCAACGCGGCCTTTTTACGGTTCCTGGCCTTTTGCTGGCCTTTTGCTCACATGTTCTT
TCCTGCGTTATCCCCTGATTCTGTGGATAACCGTATTACCGCCTTTGAGTGAGCTGATACCGCTCGCCGC
AGCCGAACGACCGAGCGCAGCGAGTCAGTGAGCGAGGAAGCGGAAGAGCGCCCAATACGCAAACCGCCTC
TCCCCGCGCGTTGGCCGATTCATTAATGCAGCTGGCACGACAGGTTTCCCGACTGGAAAGCGGGCAGTGA
GCGCAACGCAATTAATACGCGTACCGCTAGCCAGGAAGAGTTTGTAGAAACGCAAAAAGGCCATCCGTCA
GGATGGCCTTCTGCTTAGTTTGATGCCTGGCAGTTTATGGCGGGCGTCCTGCCCGCCACCCTCCGGGCCG
TTGCTTCACAACGTTCAAATCCGCTCCCGGCGGATTTGTCCTACTCAGGAGAGCGTTCACCGACAAACAA
CAGATAAAACGAAAGGCCCAGTCTTCCGACTGAGCCTTTCGTTTTATTTGATGCCT
Features (pLannotate 1.2.2; 12 found; start..end, strand, type, name):
     38..74      -  CDS            lacZα (fragment): LacZα fragment of β-galactosidase; lacZ fragment
     91..186     +  protein_bind   attL3: mutant version of attL; recombination site for the Gateway® LR reaction LR Clonase™
    192..671     +  CDS            MAX: MAX_HUMAN - Also known as BHLHD4. Experimental evidence at protein level: Swiss-Prot protein existence level 1. Transcription regulator. Forms a sequence-specific DNA- binding protein complex with MYC or MAD which recognizes the core sequence 5'-CAC[GA]TG-3'. The MYC:MAX complex is a transcriptional activator, whereas the MAD:MAX complex is a repressor. May repress transcription via the recruitment of a chromatin remodeling complex containing H3 'Lys-9' histone methyltransferase activity. Represses MYC transcriptional activity from E-box elements. From Homo sapiens (Human).
    679..774     -  protein_bind   attL3: mutant version of attL; recombination site for the Gateway® LR reaction LR Clonase™
    793..811     -  promoter       T7 promoter: promoter for bacteriophage T7 RNA polymerase
   1001..1024    +  promoter       Pc promoter (fragment): intI1 (promoter lies within the coding sequence); class 1 integron promoter
   1200..1256    +  CDS            GmR (fragment): gentamycin acetyltransferase; aacC1; confers resistance to gentamycin
   1263..2054    +  CDS            SmR: aminoglycoside adenylyltransferase (Murphy, 1985); aadA; confers resistance to spectinomycin and streptomycin
   2147..2735    +  rep_origin     ori: high-copy-number ColE1/pMB1/pBR322/pUC origin of replication
   2918..3010    +  CDS            lacI (fragment): lac repressor; lacI; The lac repressor binds to the lac operator to inhibit transcription in E. coli. This inhibition can be relieved by adding lactose or isopropyl-β-D-thiogalactopyranoside (IPTG).
   3065..3092    -  terminator     rrnB T2 terminator: transcription terminator T2 from the E. coli rrnB gene
   3224..3267    +  terminator     rrnB T1 terminator: Escherichia coli rrnB; transcription terminator T1 from the E. coli rrnB gene
