[The description below was written by a language model from this plasmid's Addgene catalogue record and pLannotate feature annotations shown in this document.]
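Description:
pDONR223_MAX_WT is a Gateway entry clone built on the Invitrogen pDONR223 backbone and carrying the wild-type human MAX open reading frame (reference transcript NM_002382). It is a small plasmid of about 3.3 kb, propagated in E. coli from a high-copy ColE1/pUC-type origin. Selection is with spectinomycin through the aadA (SmR) aminoglycoside adenylyltransferase gene. An upstream class 1 integron Pc promoter fragment and a residual gentamicin acetyltransferase fragment are also annotated next to this marker. The rrnB T1 and T2 terminators are annotated in the backbone on the 5′ side of the cloning region, where they can shield the insert from read-through transcription. Short lacZα and lacI fragments are backbone remnants with no evident function.

The 480 bp MAX coding sequence encodes the bHLH-family partner protein that dimerises with MYC or MAD to bind E-box elements and activate or repress transcription. It is flanked by two attL recombination sites, both of which the automated annotation labels attL3, one on each strand. These sites allow the ORF to be moved by an LR Clonase reaction into any compatible destination vector. The record lists no promoter for the insert, so the plasmid is a shuttle and archive clone rather than an expression construct. A T7 promoter lies downstream of the cassette in reverse orientation, and M13 primer sites are listed for sequencing. The clone is "closed", meaning a stop codon directly follows the ORF, so it suits native or N-terminally tagged expression but not C-terminal fusions. It belongs to the Target Accelerator Plasmid Collection, and its associated publication concerns high-throughput phenotyping of lung cancer somatic mutations. The "WT" in its name suggests it serves as the wild-type reference for such work.
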