Addgene plasmid #82888: pDONR223_MAX_WT
Purpose: Gateway Donor vector containing MAX, part of the Target Accelerator Plasmid Collection.
Depositing lab: Jesse Boehm & Matthew Meyerson & David Root. Depositing organization: Broad Institute. Publication: High-throughput Phenotyping of Lung Cancer Somatic Mutations. Berger AH, Brooks AN, Wu X, Shrestha Y, Chouinard C, Piccioni F, Bagul M, Kamburov A, Imielinski M, Hogstrom L, Zhu C, Yang X, Pantel S, Sakai R, Watson J, Kaplan N, Campbell JD, Singh S, Root DE, Narayan R, Natoli T, Lahr DL, Tirosh I, Tamayo P, Getz G, Wong B, Doench J, Subramanian A, Golub TR, Meyerson M, Boehm JS. Cancer Cell. 2016 Aug 8;30(2):214-28. doi: 10.1016/j.ccell.2016.06.022. Epub 2016 Jul 28. PubMed 27478040.
Backbone
  Vector backbone: pDONR223
  Backbone manufacturer: Invitrogen
  Vector type: Gateway Entry vector
Growth in bacteria
  Bacterial resistance: Spectinomycin, 50 μg/mL
  Growth temperature: 37°C
  Growth strain: DH5alpha
  Copy number: High Copy
Gene/Insert
  Gene/Insert name: MAX
  Species: H. sapiens (human)
  GenBank ID: NM_002382
  Entrez Gene: MAX (a.k.a. bHLHd4)
  Promoter: None
  Cloning method: Gateway Cloning
  Sequencing primers: 5′ M13pUC-fwd; 3′ M13-Rev
Terms and licenses: Academic/Nonprofit Terms; Industry Terms: Not Available to Industry
Depositor comments: CLOSED (stop codon immediately follows insert)
How to cite: pDONR223_MAX_WT was a gift from Jesse Boehm & Matthew Meyerson & David Root (Addgene plasmid # 82888 ; http://n2t.net/addgene:82888 ; RRID:Addgene_82888)
