>Addgene plasmid #82888 | pDONR223_MAX_WT | depositor partial sequence | sequence record 157614 | Insert sequence
ATGAGCGATAACGATGACATCGAGGTGGAGAGCGACGAAGAGCAACCGAGGTTTCAATCTGCGGCTGACA
AACGGGCTCATCATAATGCACTGGAACGAAAACGTAGGGACCACATCAAAGACAGCTTTCACAGTTTGCG
GGACTCAGTCCCATCACTCCAAGGAGAGAAGGCATCCCGGGCCCAAATCCTAGACAAAGCCACAGAATAT
ATCCAGTATATGCGAAGGAAAAACCACACACACCAGCAAGATATTGACGACCTCAAGCGGCAGAATGCTC
TTCTGGAGCAGCAAGTCCGTGCACTGGAGAAGGCGAGGTCAAGTGCCCAACTGCAGACCAACTACCCCTC
CTCAGACAACAGCCTCTACACCAACGCCAAGGGCAGCACCATCTCTGCCTTCGATGGGGGCTCGGACTCC
AGCTCGGAGTCTGAGCCTGAAGAGCCCCAAAGCAGGAAGAAGCTCCGGATGGAGGCCAGCTAA
